>Addgene plasmid #121944 | pPUR-hU6-Sirius-8XMS2-mU6-Sirius-8XPP7 | addgene full sequence | sequence record 235018 | Addgene NGS Result
TTGGGGTTGCGCCTTTTCCAAGGCAGCCCTGGGTTTGCGCAGGGACGCGGCTGCTCTGGGCGTGGTTCCG
GGAAACGCAGCGGCGCCGACCCTGGGTCTCGCACATTCTTCACGTCCGTTCGCAGCGTCACCCGGATCTT
CGCCGCTACCCTTGTGGGCCCCCCGGCGACGCTTCCTGCTCCGCCCCTAAGTCGGGAAGGTTCCTTGCGG
TTCGCGGCGTGCCGGACGTGACAAACGGAAGCCGCACGTCTCACTAGTACCCTCGCAGACGGACAGCGCC
AGGGAGCAATGGCAGCGCGCCGACCGCGATGGGCTGTGGCCAATAGCGGCTGCTCAGCAGGGCGCGCCGA
GAGCAGCGGCCGGGAAGGGGCGGTGCGGGAGGCGGGGTGTGGGGCGGTAGTGTGGGCCCTGTTCCTGCCC
GCGCGGTGTTCCGCATTCTGCAAGCCTCCGGAGCGCACGTCGGCAGTCGGCTCCCTCGTTGACCGAATCA
CCGACCTCTCTCCCCAGGGGGATCCGCCACCATGACCGAGTACAAGCCCACGGTGCGCCTCGCCACCCGC
GACGACGTCCCCAGGGCCGTACGCACCCTCGCCGCCGCGTTCGCCGACTACCCCGCCACGCGCCACACCG
TCGATCCGGACCGCCACATCGAGCGGGTCACCGAGCTGCAAGAACTCTTCCTCACGCGCGTCGGGCTCGA
CATCGGCAAGGTGTGGGTCGCGGACGACGGCGCCGCGGTGGCGGTCTGGACCACGCCGGAGAGCGTCGAA
GCGGGGGCGGTGTTCGCCGAGATCGGCCCGCGCATGGCCGAGTTGAGCGGTTCCCGGCTGGCCGCGCAGC
AACAGATGGAAGGCCTCCTGGCGCCGCACCGGCCCAAGGAGCCCGCGTGGTTCCTGGCCACCGTCGGCGT
CTCGCCCGACCACCAGGGCAAGGGTCTGGGCAGCGCCGTCGTGCTCCCCGGAGTGGAGGCGGCCGAGCGC
GCCGGGGTGCCCGCCTTCCTGGAGACCTCCGCGCCCCGCAACCTCCCCTTCTACGAGCGGCTCGGCTTCA
CCGTCACCGCCGACGTCGAGGTGCCCGAAGGACCGCGCACCTGGTGCATGACCCGCAAGCCCGGTGCCGC
TAGCGGTGCTACTAACTTCAGCCTGCTGAAGCAGGCTGGAGACGTGGAGGAGAACCCTGGACCTGGTAGT
GGAACGCGTATGGTGTCTAAGGGCGAAGAGCTGATTAAGGAGAACATGCACATGAAGCTGTACATGGAGG
GCACCGTGGACAACCATCACTTCAAGTGCACATCCGAGGGCGAAGGCAAGCCCTACGAGGGCACCCAGAC
CATGAGAATCAAGGTGGTCGAGGGCGGCCCTCTCCCCTTCGCCTTCGACATCCTGGCTACTAGCTTCCTC
TACGGCAGCAAGACCTTCATCAACCACACCCAGGGCATCCCCGACTTCTTCAAGCAGTCCTTCCCTGAGG
GCTTCACATGGGAGAGAGTCACCACATACGAAGATGGGGGCGTGCTGACCGCTACCCAGGACACCAGCCT
CCAGGACGGCTGCCTCATCTACAACGTCAAGATCAGAGGGGTGAACTTCACATCCAACGGCCCTGTGATG
CAGAAGAAAACACTCGGCTGGGAGGCCTTCACCGAGACGCTGTACCCCGCTGACGGCGGCCTGGAAGGCA
GAAACGACATGGCCCTGAAGCTCGTGGGCGGGAGCCATCTGATCGCAAACGCCAAGACCACATATAGATC
CAAGAAACCCGCTAAGAACCTCAAGATGCCTGGCATCTACTATGTGGACTACAGACTGGAAAGAATCAAG
GAGGCCAACAACGAGACCTACGTCGAGCAGCACGAGGTGGCAGTGGCCAGATACTGCGACCTCCCTAGCA
AACTGGGGCACAAGCTTAATCCAAAGAAAAAGCGGAAAGTGTGAGTCGACCTCGAGGGGGGGCCCGGTAC
CTTTAAGACCAATGACTTACAAGGCAGCTGTAGATCTTAGCCACTTTTTAAAAGAAAAGGGGGGACTGGA
AGGGCTAATTCACTCCCAACGAAGAAAAGATCTGCTTTTTGCTTGTACTGGGTCTCTCTGGTTAGACCAG
ATCTGAGCCTGGGAGCTCTCTGGCTAACTAGGGAACCCACTGCTTAAGCCTCAATAAAGCTTGCCTTGAG
TGCTTCAAGTAGTGTGTGCCCGTCTGTTGTGTGACTCTGGTAACTAGAGATCCCTCAGACCCTTTTAGTC
AGTGTGGAAAATCTCTAGCAGTAGTAGTTCATGTCATCTTATTATTCAGTATTTATAACTTGCAAAGAAA
TGAATATCAGAGAGTGAGAGGAACTTGTTTATTGCAGCTTATAATGGTTACAAATAAAGCAATAGCATCA
CAAATTTCACAAATAAAGCATTTTTTTCACTGCATTCTAGTTGTGGTTTGTCCAAACTCATCAATGTATC
TTATCATGTCTGGCTCTAGCTATCCCGCCCCTAACTCCGCCCATCCCGCCCCTAACTCCGCCCAGTTCCG
CCCATTCTCCGCCCCATGGCTGACTAATTTTTTTTATTTATGCAGAGGCCGAGGCCGCCTCGGCCTCTGA
GCTATTCCAGAAGTAGTGAGGAGGCTTTTTTGGAGGCCTAGGGACGTACCCAATTCGCCCTATAGTGAGT
CGTATTACGCGCGCTCACTGGCCGTCGTTTTACAACGTCGTGACTGGGAAAACCCTGGCGTTACCCAACT
TAATCGCCTTGCAGCACATCCCCCTTTCGCCAGCTGGCGTAATAGCGAAGAGGCCCGCACCGATCGCCCT
TCCCAACAGTTGCGCAGCCTGAATGGCGAATGGG
[124 nt withheld, positions 2835-2958]
C
[91 nt withheld, positions 2960-3050]
A
[49 nt withheld, positions 3052-3100]
CCTTTGACGTTGGAGTCCACGTTCTTT
[37 nt withheld, positions 3128-3164]
ACCCTATCTCGGTCTATTCTTTTGATTTATAAGGGATTTTGCCGATTTCGGCCTATTGGTTAAAAAATGA
GCTGATTTAACAAAAATTTAACGCGAATTTTAACAAAATATTAACGCTTACAATTTAGGTGGCACTTTTC
GGGGAAATGTGCGCGGAACCCCTATTTGTTTATTTTTCTAAATACATTCAAATATGTATCCGCTCATGAG
ACAATAACCCTGATAAATGCTTCAATAATATTGAAAAAGGAAGAGTATGAGTATTCAACATTTCCGTGTC
GCCCTTATTCCCTTTTTTGCGGCATTTTGCCTTCCTGTTTTTGCTCACCCAGAAACGCTGGTGAAAGTAA
AAGATGCTGAAGATCAGTTGGGTGCACGAGTGGGTTACATCGAACTGGATCTCAACAGCGGTAAGATCCT
TGAGAGTTTTCGCCCCGAAGAACGTTTTCCAATGATGAGCACTTTTAAAGTTCTGCTATGTGGCGCGGTA
TTATCCCGTATTGACGCCGGGCAAGAGCAACTCGGTCGCCGCATACACTATTCTCAGAATGACTTGGTTG
AGTACTCACCAGTCACAGAAAAGCATCTTACGGATGGCATGACAGTAAGAGAATTATGCAGTGCTGCCAT
AACCATGAGTGATAACACTGCGGCCAACTTACTTCTGACAACGATCGGAGGACCGAAGGAGCTAACCGCT
TTTTTGCACAACATGGGGGATCATGTAACTCGCCTTGATCGTTGGGAACCGGAGCTGAATGAAGCCATAC
CAAACGACGAGCGTGACACCACGATGCCTGTAGCAATGGCAACAACGTTGCGCAAACTATTAACTGGCGA
ACTACTTACTCTAGCTTCCCGGCAACAATTAATAGACTGGATGGAGGCGGATAAAGTTGCAGGACCACTT
CTGCGCTCGGCCCTTCCGGCTGGCTGGTTTATTGCTGATAAATCTGGAGCCGGTGAGCGTGGGTCTCGCG
GTATCATTGCAGCACTGGGGCCAGATGGTAAGCCCTCCCGTATCGTAGTTATCTACACGACGGGGAGTCA
GGCAACTATGGATGAACGAAATAGACAGATCGCTGAGATAGGTGCCTCACTGATTAAGCATTGGTAACTG
TCAGACCAAGTTTACTCATATATACTTTAGATTGATTTAAAACTTCATTTTTAATTTAAAAGGATCTAGG
TGAAGATCCTTTTTGATAATCTCATGACCAAAATCCCTTAACGTGAGTTTTCGTTCCACTGAGCGTCAGA
CCCCGTAGAAAAGATCAAAGGATCTTCTTGAGATCCTTTTTTTCTGCGCGTAATCTGCTGCTTGCAAACA
AAAAAACCACCGCTACCAGCGGTGGTTTGTTTGCCGGATCAAGAGCTACCAACTCTTTTTCCGAAGGTAA
CTGGCTTCAGCAGAGCGCAGATACCAAATACTGTTCTTCTAGTGTAGCCGTAGTTAGGCCACCACTTCAA
GAACTCTGTAGCACCGCCTACATACCTCGCTCTGCTAATCCTGTTACCAGTGGCTGCTGCCAGTGGCGAT
AAGTCGTGTCTTACCGGGTTGGACTCAAGACGATAGTTACCGGATAAGGCGCAGCGGTCGGGCTGAACGG
GGGGTTCGTGCACACAGCCCAGCTTGGAGCGAACGACCTACACCGAACTGAGATACCTACAGCGTGAGCT
ATGAGAAAGCGCCACGCTTCCCGAAGGGAGAAAGGCGGACAGGTATCCGGTAAGCGGCAGGGTCGGAACA
GGAGAGCGCACGAGGGAGCTTCCAGGGGGAAACGCCTGGTATCTTTATAGTCCTGTCGGGTTTCGCCACC
TCTGACTTGAGCGTCGATTTTTGTGATGCTCGTCAGGGGGGCGGAGCCTATGGAAAAACGCCAGCAACGC
GGCCTTTTTACGGTTCCTGGCCTTTTGCTGGCCTTTTGCTCACATGTTCTTTCCTGCGTTATCCCCTGAT
TCTGTGGATAACCGTATTACCGCCTTTGAGTGAGCTGATACCGCTCGCCGCAGCCGAACGACCGAGCGCA
GCGAGTCAGTGAGCGAGGAAGCGGAAGAGCGCCCAATACGCAAACCGCCTCTCCCCGCGCGTTGGCCGAT
TCATTAATGCAGCTGGCACGACAGGTTTCCCGACTGGAAAGCGGGCAGTGAGCGCAACGCAATTAATGTG
AGTTAGCTCACTCATTAGGCACCCCAGGCTTTACACTTTATGCTTCCGGCTCGTATGTTGTGTGGAATTG
TGAGCGGATAACAATTTCACACAGGAAACAGCTATGACCATGATTACGCCAAGCGCGCAATTAACCCTCA
CTAAAGGGAACAAAAGCTGGAGCTGCAAGCTTAATGTAGTCTTATGCAATACTCTTGTAGTCTTGCAACA
TGGTAACGATGAGTTAGCAACATGCCTTACAAGGAGAGAAAAAGCACCGTGCATGCCGATTGGTGGAAGT
AAGGTGGTACGATCGTGCCTTATTAGGAAGGCAACAGACGGGTCTGACATGGATTGGACGAACCACTGAA
TTGCCGCATTGCAGAGATATTGTATTTAAGTGCCTAGCTCGATACATAAACGGGTCTCTCTGGTTAGACC
AGATCTGAGCCTGGGAGCTCTCTGGCTAACTAGGGAACCCACTGCTTAAGCCTCAATAAAGCTTGCCTTG
AGTGCTTCAAGTAGTGTGTGCCCGTCTGTTGTGTGACTCTGGTAACTAGAGATCCCTCAGACCCTTTTAG
TCAGTGTGGAAAATCTCTAGCAGTGGCGCCCGAACAGGGACTTGAAAGCGAAAGGGAAACCAGAGGAGCT
CTCTCGACGCAGGACTCGGCTTGCTGAAGCGCGCACGGCAAGAGGCGAGGGGCGGCGACTGGTGAGTACG
CCAAAAATTTTGACTAGCGGAGGCTAGAAGGAGAGAGATGGGTGCGAGAGCGTCAGTATTAAGCGGGGGA
GAATTAGATCGCGATGGGAAAAAATTCGGTTAAGGCCAGGGGGAAAGAAAAAATATAAATTAAAACATAT
AGTATGGGCAAGCAGGGAGCTAGAACGATTCGCAGTTAATCCTGGCCTGTTAGAAACATCAGAAGGCTGT
AGACAAATACTGGGACAGCTACAACCATCCCTTCAGACAGGATCAGAAGAACTTAGATCATTATATAATA
CAGTAGCAACCCTCTATTGTGTGCATCAAAGGATAGAGATAAAAGACACCAAGGAAGCTTTAGACAAGAT
AGAGGAAGAGCAAAACAAAAGTAAGACCACCGCACAGCAAGCGGCCACTGATCTTCAGACCTGGAGGAGG
AGATATGAGGGACAATTGGAGAAGTGAATTATATAAATATAAAGTAGTAAAAATTGAACCATTAGGAGTA
GCACCCACCAAGGCAAAGAGAAGAGTGGTGCAGAGAGAAAAAAGAGCAGTGGGAATAGGAGCTTTGTTCC
TTGGGTTCTTGGGAGCAGCAGGAAGCACTATGGGCGCAGCGTCAATGACGCTGACGGTACAGGCCAGACA
ATTATTGTCTGGTATAGTGCAGCAGCAGAACAATTTGCTGAGGGCTATTGAGGCGCAACAGCATCTGTTG
CAACTCACAGTCTGGGGCATCAAGCAGCTCCAGGCAAGAATCCTGGCTGTGGAAAGATACCTAAAGGATC
AACAGCTCCTGGGGATTTGGGGTTGCTCTGGAAAACTCATTTGCACCACTGCTGTGCCTTGGAATGCTAG
TTGGAGTAATAAATCTCTGGAACAGATTTGGAATCACACGACCTGGATGGAGTGGGACAGAGAAATTAAC
AATTACACAAGCTTAATACACTCCTTAATTGAAGAATCGCAAAACCAGCAAGAAAAGAATGAACAAGAAT
TATTGGAATTAGATAAATGGGCAAGTTTGTGGAATTGGTTTAACATAACAAATTGGCTGTGGTATATAAA
ATTATTCATAATGATAGTAGGAGGCTTGGTAGGTTTAAGAATAGTTTTTGCTGTACTTTCTATAGTGAAT
AGAGTTAGGCAGGGATATTCACCATTATCGTTTCAGACCCACCTCCCAACCCCGAGGGGACCCGACAGGC
CCGAAGGAATAGAAGAAGAAGGTGGAGAGAGAGACAGAGACAGATCCATTCGATTAGTGAACGGATCTCG
ACGGTATCGATCACGAGACTAGCCTCGAGCGGCCGCCCCCTTCACCGAGGGCCTATTTCCCATGATTCCT
TCATATTTGCATATACGATACAAGGCTGTTAGAGAGATAATTGGAATTAATTTGACTGTAAACACAAAGA
TATTAGTACAAAATACGTGACGTAGAAAGTAATAATTTCTTGGGTAGTTTGCAGTTTTAAAATTATGTTT
TAAAATGGACTATCATATGCTTACCGTAACTTGAAAGTATTTCGATTTCTTGGCTTTATATATCTTGTGG
AAAGGACGAAACACCGGTGTCTTCGAATGCATGGCTTACTAAAAGCCAGATAACAGTATGCGTATTTGCG
CGCTGATTTTTGCGGTATAAGAATATATACTGATATGTATACCCGAAGTATGTCAAAAAGAGGTGTGCTA
TGAAGCAGCGTATTACAGTGACAGTTGACAGCGACAGCTATCAGTTGCTCAAGGCATATATGATGTCAAT
ATCTCCGGTCTGGTAAGCACAACCATGCAGAATGAAGCCCGTCGTCTGCGTGCCGAACGCTGGAAAGCGG
AAAATCAGGAAGGGATGGCTGAGGTCGCCCGGTTTATTGAAATGAACGGCTCTTTTGCTGACGAGAACAG
GGACTGGTGAAATGCAGTTTAAGGTTTACACCTATAAAAGAGAGAGCCGTTATCGTCTGTTTGTGGATGT
ACAGAGTGATATTATTGACACGCCCGGGCGACGGATGGTGATCCCCCTGGCCAGTGCACGTCTGCTGTCA
GATAAAGTCTCCCGTGAACTTTACCCGGTGGTGCATATCGGGGATGAAAGCTGGCGCATGATGACCACCG
ATATGGCCAGTGTGCCGGTCTCCGTTATCGGGGAAGAAGTGGCTGATCTCAGCCACCGCGAAAATGACAT
CAAAAACGCCATTAACCTGATGTTCTGGGGAATATAAACCCTGCAGGACGAAGACCCGTTTGAGAGCTAC
TGCCATGAGGAATGACCACCAGGCATTCCGATCCGACGATGGACCATCAGGCCATCGAGCTGCAGAAGTG
ACGACCACGCACTTCGGAGTGACAGAGGAGGATCACCCCTCTGGCCACCAGAGTAGAGCATCAGCCTACT
CCGGACAACTACGGAGGACCACCCCGTAGGAGTAGAGCGAGGAGCACCAGCCCTCGCGTGTGACGATGAC
GATCACGCATCGTCACACAAACTACTCAAATGTCCGAAAGGTGGCAAACACTCCAAAGCAGCTAAACGGA
TCAAACATGGCAGTAGCAAGTTCAAATAAGGCTAGTCCGTTATCAACTTGAAAAAGTGGCACCGAGTCGG
TGCTTTTTTTTCTAGAGATCCGACGCCGCCATCTCTAGGCCCGCGCCGGCCCCCTCGCACAGACTTGTGG
GAGAAGCTCGGCTACTCCCCTGCCCCGGTTAATTTGCATATAATATTTCCTAGTAACTATAGAGGCTTAA
TGTGCGATAAAAGACAGATAATCTGTTCTTTTTAATACTAGCTACATTTTACATGATAGGCTTGGATTTC
TATAAGAGATACAAATACTAAATTATTATTTTAAAAAACAGCACAAAAGGAAACTCACCCTAACTGTAAA
GTAATTGTGTGTTTTGAGACTATAAATATCCCTTGGAGAAAAGCCTTGTTTGGTGTCTTCGAATGCATGG
CTTACTAAAAGCCAGATAACAGTATGCGTATTTGCGCGCTGATTTTTGCGGTATAAGAATATATACTGAT
ATGTATACCCGAAGTATGTCAAAAAGAGGTGTGCTATGAAGCAGCGTATTACAGTGACAGTTGACAGCGA
CAGCTATCAGTTGCTCAAGGCATATATGATGTCAATATCTCCGGTCTGGTAAGCACAACCATGCAGAATG
AAGCCCGTCGTCTGCGTGCCGAACGCTGGAAAGCGGAAAATCAGGAAGGGATGGCTGAGGTCGCCCGGTT
TATTGAAATGAACGGCTCTTTTGCTGACGAGAACAGGGACTGGTGAAATGCAGTTTAAGGTTTACACCTA
TAAAAGAGAGAGCCGTTATCGTCTGTTTGTGGATGTACAGAGTGATATTATTGACACGCCCGGGCGACGG
ATGGTGATCCCCCTGGCCAGTGCACGTCTGCTGTCAGATAAAGTCTCCCGTGAACTTTACCCGGTGGTGC
ATATCGGGGATGAAAGCTGGCGCATGATGACCACCGATATGGCCAGTGTGCCGGTCTCCGTTATCGGGGA
AGAAGTGGCTGATCTCAGCCACCGCGAAAATGACATCAAAAACGCCATTAACCTGATGTTCTGGGGAATA
TAAACCCTGCAGGACGAAGACGTTTGAGAGCTACTGCCATGAGGAGCAGACGATATGGCGTCGCTCCGAT
CCGACCAGCAGAGCATATGGGCTCGCTGGGGCTGCAGCAGCAGAGGATATGGCCTCGCTGCGGAGTGACG
AGCAGACCATATGGGGTCGCTCGGCCACCAGAAGCAGAAGATATGGCTTCGCTTCCGGACAACTAGCAGA
TCATATGGGATCGCTAGGAGTAGAGTAGCAGATGATATGGCATCGCTACGTGTGACAAGCAGAACATATG
GGTTCGCTTGTCACACAAACTACTCAAATGTCCGAAAGGTGGCAAACACTCCAAAGCAGCCAAACGGATC
AAACATGGCAGTAGCAAGTTCAAATAAGGCTAGTCCGTTATCAACTTGAAAAAGTGGCACCGAGTCGGTG
CTTTTTTTATCGATGGCAAGGGAATTCTCGACCTCGAGACAAATGGCAGTATTCATCCACAATTTTAAAA
GAAAAGGGGGGATTGGGGGGTACAGTGCAGGGGAAAGAATAGTAGACATAATAGCAACAGACATACAAAC
TAAAGAATTACAAAAACAAATTACAAAAATTCAAAATTTTCGGGTTTATTACAGGGACAGCAGAGATCCA
CTTTGGCCGCGGCTCGAGGGGG
Features (pLannotate 1.2.2; 36 found; start..end, strand, type, name):
    522..1118    +  CDS            PuroR (fragment): puromycin N-acetyltransferase; pac from Streptomyces; confers resistance to puromycin
   1200..1910    +  CDS            mTagBFP2: enhanced monomeric blue fluorescent protein (Subach et al., 2011) mammalian codon-optimized
   1935..1961    +  misc_feature   MCS (fragment): pBluescript multiple cloning site
   1957..2094    +  CDS            nef (fragment): NEF_HV1LA - Experimental evidence at protein level: Swiss-Prot protein existence level 1. Extracellular Nef protein targets CD4(+) T-lymphocytes for apoptosis by interacting with CXCR4 surface receptors. From Human immunodeficiency virus type 1 group M subtype B (isolate Lai) (HIV-1).
   2080..2260    +  LTR            5' LTR (truncated): truncated 5' long terminal repeat (LTR) from HIV-1
   2332..2453    +  polyA_signal   SV40 poly(A) signal: SV40 polyadenylation signal
   2493..2628    +  rep_origin     SV40 ori: SV40 origin of replication
   2649..2667    -  promoter       T7 promoter: promoter for bacteriophage T7 RNA polymerase
   2675..2830    +  CDS            lacZα (fragment): LacZα fragment of β-galactosidase; lacZ fragment
   2835..3263    +  rep_origin     f1 ori (sequence partly withheld): f1 bacteriophage origin of replication; arrow indicates direction of (+) strand synthesis
   3316..3420    +  promoter       AmpR promoter: bla
   3421..4281    +  CDS            AmpR: β-lactamase; bla; confers resistance to ampicillin, carbenicillin, and related antibiotics
   4452..5040    +  rep_origin     ori: high-copy-number ColE1/pMB1/pBR322/pUC origin of replication
   5223..5315    +  CDS            lacI (fragment): lac repressor; lacI; The lac repressor binds to the lac operator to inhibit transcription in E. coli. This inhibition can be relieved by adding lactose or isopropyl-β-D-thiogalactopyranoside (IPTG).
   5328..5349    +  protein_bind   CAP binding site: CAP binding activates transcription in the presence of cAMP. E. coli catabolite activator protein
   5364..5394    +  promoter       lac promoter: promoter for the E. coli lac operon
   5402..5418    +  protein_bind   lac operator: The lac repressor binds to the lac operator to inhibit transcription in E. coli. This inhibition can be relieved by adding lactose or isopropyl-β-D-thiogalactopyranoside (IPTG). lac repressor encoded by lacI
   5463..5481    +  promoter       T3 promoter: promoter for bacteriophage T3 RNA polymerase
   5509..5735    +  promoter       RSV promoter: Rous sarcoma virus enhancer/promoter
   5736..5916    +  LTR            5' LTR (truncated): truncated 5' long terminal repeat (LTR) from HIV-1
   5963..6088    +  misc_feature   HIV-1 Ψ: packaging signal of human immunodeficiency virus type 1
   6072..6410    +  CDS            HIV-1 gag (fragment): gag protein from human immunodeficiency virus 1; gag
   6581..6814    +  misc_feature   RRE: The Rev response element (RRE) of HIV-1 allows for Rev-dependent mRNA export from the nucleus to the cytoplasm.
   7191..7291    +  CDS            Rev (fragment): human immunodeficiency virus 1 (HIV-1) Rev protein; rev; enhances nuclear export of unspliced and incompletely spliced viral mRNAs
   7341..7581    +  promoter       U6 promoter: RNA polymerase III promoter for human U6 snRNA
   7607..7682    +  intron         PDK intron (fragment): pdk; modified pyruvate orthophosphate dikinase intron from Flaveria trinervia 3.0
   7773..7931    +  CDS            ccdA (fragment): CCDA_ECO57 - Also known as H, letA. Experimental evidence at protein level: Swiss-Prot protein existence level 1. Antitoxin component of a type II toxin-antitoxin (TA) system which inhibits the post-segregational killing (PSK) of plasmid-free cells, also referred to as a plasmid addiction system. Binds to and blocks the activity of CcdB; will also remove bound CcdB protein from the CcdB-GyrA complex by forming a CcdA-CcdB complex, a process termed rejuvenation. Functions as a transcriptional corepressor for the ccdAB operon, repression also requires CcdB (By similarity). From Escherichia coli
   7936..8238    +  CDS            ccdB: CCDB_ECOLI - Also known as G, letB, letD. Experimental evidence at protein level: Swiss-Prot protein existence level 1. Toxic component of a type II toxin-antitoxin (TA) system, functioning in plasmid maintainence. Responsible for the post- segregational killing (PSK) of plasmid-free cells, also referred to as a plasmid addiction system. Half-life of over 2 hours. Cell killing by CcdB is accompanied by filamentation, defects in chromosome and plasmid segregation, defects in cell division, formation of anucleate cells, decreased DNA synthesis and plasmid loss. Interferes with the activity of DN
   8568..8627    +  misc_RNA       gRNA scaffold (fragment): guide RNA scaffold for the Streptococcus pyogenes CRISPR/Cas9 system
   8641..8954    +  promoter       U6 promoter: RNA polymerase III promoter for mouse U6 snRNA (Das et al., 1988)
   8973..9048    +  intron         PDK intron (fragment): pdk; modified pyruvate orthophosphate dikinase intron from Flaveria trinervia 3.0
   9139..9297    +  CDS            ccdA (fragment): CCDA_ECO57 - Also known as H, letA. Experimental evidence at protein level: Swiss-Prot protein existence level 1. Antitoxin component of a type II toxin-antitoxin (TA) system which inhibits the post-segregational killing (PSK) of plasmid-free cells, also referred to as a plasmid addiction system. Binds to and blocks the activity of CcdB; will also remove bound CcdB protein from the CcdB-GyrA complex by forming a CcdA-CcdB complex, a process termed rejuvenation. Functions as a transcriptional corepressor for the ccdAB operon, repression also requires CcdB (By similarity). From Escherichia coli
   9302..9604    +  CDS            ccdB: CCDB_ECOLI - Also known as G, letB, letD. Experimental evidence at protein level: Swiss-Prot protein existence level 1. Toxic component of a type II toxin-antitoxin (TA) system, functioning in plasmid maintainence. Responsible for the post- segregational killing (PSK) of plasmid-free cells, also referred to as a plasmid addiction system. Half-life of over 2 hours. Cell killing by CcdB is accompanied by filamentation, defects in chromosome and plasmid segregation, defects in cell division, formation of anucleate cells, decreased DNA synthesis and plasmid loss. Interferes with the activity of DN
   9966..10025   +  misc_RNA       gRNA scaffold (fragment): guide RNA scaffold for the Streptococcus pyogenes CRISPR/Cas9 system
  10087..10204   +  misc_feature   cPPT/CTS: central polypurine tract and central termination sequence of HIV-1
  10253..507     +  promoter       hPGK promoter (across the origin): human phosphoglycerate kinase 1 promoter
