[The description below was written by a language model from this plasmid's Addgene catalogue record and pLannotate feature annotations shown in this document.]
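Description:
pPUR-hU6-Sirius-8XMS2-mU6-Sirius-8XPP7 is a pLKO.1-based lentiviral CRISPR vector of about 10.3 kb that carries two guide RNA expression cassettes for CRISPR-Sirius genome imaging. It is maintained in E. coli through a high-copy ColE1/pUC-type origin with ampicillin resistance, and an f1 origin is also present. The lentiviral framework consists of an RSV promoter fused to a truncated HIV-1 5' LTR, the Ψ packaging signal with a gag fragment, the RRE, a cPPT/CTS element and a truncated downstream LTR followed by an SV40 poly(A) signal and SV40 origin. This arrangement lets the region between the LTRs be packaged into viral particles and integrated into mammalian cells when helper functions are supplied in trans.

The synthetic insert, placed between NotI and EcoRI sites, contains a human U6 promoter and a mouse U6 promoter, each an RNA polymerase III promoter driving its own S. pyogenes Cas9 guide scaffold. By the construct's name, one scaffold carries eight MS2 aptamers and the other eight PP7 aptamers. The annotation detects only scaffold fragments and does not mark the aptamer arrays themselves. Between each promoter and its scaffold lies a ccdB toxin gene with a partial ccdA, consistent with a counter-selectable stuffer at the position where a targeting spacer would go. No spacer is recorded, and this explains the need for a ccdB-tolerant host strain. Downstream, an hPGK promoter precedes puromycin N-acetyltransferase and mTagBFP2, giving drug selection and a blue fluorescent marker for transduced cells. How the two coding sequences are linked is not annotated. The multimerised aptamers are intended to recruit fluorescently tagged MS2 and PP7 coat proteins, amplifying signal at genomic loci and potentially allowing two loci to be labelled from one vector.
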