Addgene plasmid #121944: pPUR-hU6-Sirius-8XMS2-mU6-Sirius-8XPP7
Purpose: CRISPR-Sirius plasmid
Depositing lab: Thoru Pederson. Depositing organization: University of Massachusetts, Worcester. Publication: CRISPR-Sirius: RNA scaffolds for signal amplification in genome imaging. Ma H, Tu LC, Naseri A, Chung YC, Grunwald D, Zhang S, Pederson T. Nat Methods. 2018 Nov;15(11):928-931. doi: 10.1038/s41592-018-0174-0. Epub 2018 Oct 30. PubMed 30377374.
Backbone
  Vector backbone: pLKO.1
  Backbone size w/o insert (bp): 7534
  Total vector size (bp): 10269
  Vector type: Mammalian Expression, Lentiviral, CRISPR
  Selectable markers: Puromycin
Growth in bacteria
  Bacterial resistance: Ampicillin, 100 μg/mL
  Growth temperature: 30°C
  Growth strain: ccdB Survival
  Growth instructions: May require 2 days to grow
  Copy number: High Copy
Gene/Insert
  Gene/Insert name: hU6-Sirius-8XMS2-mU6-Sirius-8XPP7 Cassette
  Species: Synthetic
  Insert size (bp): 2735
  Promoter: U6 promoters
  Tag / fusion protein: no
  Cloning method: Restriction Enzyme; 5′ cloning site Not I (not destroyed); 3′ cloning site EcoR I (not destroyed)
  Sequencing primers: 5′ cccttcaccgagggcctatttccc; 3′ CTATTCTTTCCCCTGCACTGTACCC
Terms and licenses: Academic/Nonprofit Terms; Industry Terms: Not Available to Industry
How to cite: pPUR-hU6-Sirius-8XMS2-mU6-Sirius-8XPP7 was a gift from Thoru Pederson (Addgene plasmid # 121944 ; http://n2t.net/addgene:121944 ; RRID:Addgene_121944)
